Addgene plasmid #1994: pFastBac K-Ring1A
Depositing lab: Robert Kingston. Depositing organization: Massachusetts General Hospital. Publication: Propagation of silencing; recruitment and repression of naive chromatin in trans by polycomb repressed chromatin. Lavigne M, Francis NJ, King IF, Kingston RE. Mol Cell 2004 Feb 13;13(3):415-25. 10.1016/S1097-2765(04)00006-1 PubMed 14967148.
Backbone
  Vector backbone: pFastBac
  Backbone manufacturer: Invitrogen
  Backbone size w/o insert (bp): 4775
  Vector type: Insect Expression
  Selectable markers: Gentamicin
Growth in bacteria
  Bacterial resistance: Ampicillin, 100 μg/mL
  Growth temperature: 37°C
  Growth strain: DH5alpha
  Copy number: High Copy
Gene/Insert
  Gene/Insert name: Ring1A
  Species: M. musculus (mouse)
  Mutation: Kozak before start codon
  Entrez Gene: Ring1 (a.k.a. Ri, Ring1A)
  Cloning method: Restriction Enzyme; 5′ cloning site EcoRI (not destroyed); 3′ cloning site SalI (not destroyed)
  Sequencing primers: 5′ Polyhedrin forward
Terms and licenses: Academic/Nonprofit Terms; Industry Terms: Not Available to Industry
Depositor comments: Kozak modified mouse RING1A cDNA, untagged. (kingston #1392)
How to cite: pFastBac K-Ring1A was a gift from Robert Kingston (Addgene plasmid # 1994 ; http://n2t.net/addgene:1994 ; RRID:Addgene_1994)
