[The description below was written by a language model from this plasmid's Addgene catalogue record.]
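Description:
pFastBac K-Ring1A is an insect-cell expression construct built on the commercial pFastBac backbone (about 4.8 kb without insert), a baculovirus donor plasmid. It is maintained in E. coli as a high-copy plasmid under ampicillin selection, and the record also lists gentamicin as a selectable marker. In pFastBac-type vectors, gentamicin resistance normally lies with the expression cassette between Tn7 transposition arms. The cassette and marker can therefore be moved together into a baculovirus shuttle genome (bacmid) in a suitable E. coli host, and the recombinant bacmid is then used to make virus for infecting insect cells. No feature table is provided, so these backbone elements are inferred from the vector family rather than from an annotated sequence.

The insert is the mouse Ring1A cDNA (gene Ring1), cloned between EcoRI and SalI sites, both of which are retained. The "K" in the name refers to a Kozak consensus placed just before the start codon to favour efficient translation initiation. The depositor notes that the protein is untagged. The promoter is not stated explicitly, but a polyhedrin forward sequencing primer is listed. That fits the strong, very late baculoviral polyhedrin promoter normally used to drive expression in pFastBac.

Ring1A is a RING-finger subunit of Polycomb repressive complex 1. The associated publication concerns repression of chromatin by Polycomb-repressed chromatin, which suggests the construct was used to produce recombinant Ring1A in insect cells, probably alongside other Polycomb subunits, for biochemical studies. The record does not detail the specific experiments.
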