>Addgene plasmid #1994 | pFastBac K-Ring1A | addgene partial sequence | sequence record 16996 | 1994 with polyhedrin-F
ACCTATAAATATTCCGGATTATTCATACCGTCCCACCATCGGGCGCGGATCCCCGGAATTCCACCATGGA
TGGTACAGAGATTGCGGTTTCGCCTCGGTCACTGCATTCTGAGCTCATGTGTCCCATCTGCCTGGACATG
CTGAAGAACACAATGACCACCAAGGAGTGCCTGCATAGGTTCTGCTCGGACTGCATCGTCACCGCCCTGC
GGAGCGGGAACAAGGAGTGCCCTACCTGCCGGAAAAAGCTGGTATCCAAGCGGTCCCTACGGCCGGACCC
CAACTTCGACGCCCTGATCTCCAAAATCTACCCTAGCCGGGAGGAATACGAGGCCCATCAGGACCGGGTG
CTCATCCGCCTCAGCCGCCTGCACAACCAGCAGGCGCTGAGCTCCAGTATCGAGGAAGGGCTCCGGATGC
AGGCCATGCACAGGGCCCAGCGTGTGAGGCGGCCGATGCCTGGATCTGATCAGACCGCCACAATGAGTGG
GGGGGAAGGAGAACCTGGGGAGGGAG
